>Addgene plasmid #224146 | MDH2_EC | addgene full sequence | sequence record 444697 | Addgene NGS Result
CTTTTGAGCACCACCCGGATGCCTATCGCCACCGTCGGTCGCAATGTTGGTTTTGACGATCAACTCTATT
TCTCGCGGGTATTTAAAAAATGCACCGGGGCCAGCCCGAGCGAGTTCCGTGCCGGTTGTGAAGAAAAAGT
GAATGATGTAGCCGTCAAGTTGTCATAATTGGTAACGAATCAGACAATTGACGGCTTGACGGAGTAGCAT
AGGGTTTGCAGAATCCCTGCTTCGTCCATTTGACAGGCACATTATGCATGCCGCTTCGCCTTCGCGCGCG
AATTGATCTGCTGCCTCGCGCGTTTCGGTGATGACGGTGAAAACCTCTGACACATGCAGCTCCCGGAGAC
GGTCACAGCTTGTCTGTAAGCGGATGCCGGGAGCAGACAAGCCCGTCAGGGCGCGTCAGCGGGTGTTGGC
GGGTGTCGGGGCGCAGCCATGACCCAGTCACGTAGCGATAGCGGAGTGTATACTGGCTTAACTATGCGGC
ATCAGAGCAGATTGTACTGAGAGTGCACCATATGCGGTGTGAAATACCGCACAGATGCGTAAGGAGAAAA
TACCGCATCAGGCGCTCTTCCGCTTCCTCGCTCACTGACTCGCTGCGCTCGGTCGTTCGGCTGCGGCGAG
CGGTATCAGCTCACTCAAAGGCGGTAATACGGTTATCCACAGAATCAGGGGATAACGCAGGAAAGAACAT
GTGAGCAAAAGGCCAGCAAAAGGCCAGGAACCGTAAAAAGGCCGCGTTGCTGGCGTTTTTCCATAGGCTC
CGCCCCCCTGACGAGCATCACAAAAATCGACGCTCAAGTCAGAGGTGGCGAAACCCGACAGGACTATAAA
GATACCAGGCGTTTCCCCCTGGAAGCTCCCTCGTGCGCTCTCCTGTTCCGACCCTGCCGCTTACCGGATA
CCTGTCCGCCTTTCTCCCTTCGGGAAGCGTGGCGCTTTCTCATAGCTCACGCTGTAGGTATCTCAGTTCG
GTGTAGGTCGTTCGCTCCAAGCTGGGCTGTGTGCACGAACCCCCCGTTCAGCCCGACCGCTGCGCCTTAT
CCGGTAACTATCGTCTTGAGTCCAACCCGGTAAGACACGACTTATCGCCACTGGCAGCAGCCACTGGTAA
CAGGATTAGCAGAGCGAGGTATGTAGGCGGTGCTACAGAGTTCTTGAAGTGGTGGCCTAACTACGGCTAC
ACTAGAAGGACAGTATTTGGTATCTGCGCTCTGCTGAAGCCAGTTACCTTCGGAAAAAGAGTTGGTAGCT
CTTGATCCGGCAAACAAACCACCGCTGGTAGCGGTGGTTTTTTTGTTTGCAAGCAGCAGATTACGCGCAG
AAAAAAAGGATCTCAAGAAGATCCTTTGATCTTTTCTACGGGGTCTGACGCTCAGTGGAACGAAAACTCA
CGTTAAGGGATTTTGGTCATGAGATTATCAAAAAGGATCTTCACCTAGATCCTTTTAAATTAAAAATGAA
GTTTTAAATCAATCTAAAGTATATATGAGTAAACTTGGTCTGACAGTTACCAATGCTTAATCAGTGAGGC
ACCTATCTCAGCGATCTGTCTATTTCGTTCATCCATAGTTGCCTGACTCCCCGTCGTGTAGATAACTACG
ATACGGGAGGGCTTACCATCTGGCCCCAGTGCTGCAATGATACCGCGAGACCCACGCTCACCGGCTCCAG
ATTTATCAGCAATAAACCAGCCAGCCGGAAGGGCCGAGCGCAGAAGTGGTCCTGCAACTTTATCCGCCTC
CATCCAGTCTATTAATTGTTGCCGGGAAGCTAGAGTAAGTAGTTCGCCAGTTAATAGTTTGCGCAACGTT
GTTGCCATTGCTACAGGCATCGTGGTGTCACGCTCGTCGTTTGGTATGGCTTCATTCAGCTCCGGTTCCC
AACGATCAAGGCGAGTTACATGATCCCCCATGTTGTGCAAAAAAGCGGTTAGCTCCTTCGGTCCTCCGAT
CGTTGTCAGAAGTAAGTTGGCCGCAGTGTTATCACTCATGGTTATGGCAGCACTGCATAATTCTCTTACT
GTCATGCCATCCGTAAGATGCTTTTCTGTGACTGGTGAGTACTCAACCAAGTCATTCTGAGAATAGTGTA
TGCGGCGACCGAGTTGCTCTTGCCCGGCGTCAACACGGGATAATACCGCGCCACATAGCAGAACTTTAAA
AGTGCTCATCATTGGAAAACGTTCTTCGGGGCGAAAACTCTCAAGGATCTTACCGCTGTTGAGATCCAGT
TCGATGTAACCCACTCGTGCACCCAACTGATCTTCAGCATCTTTTACTTTCACCAGCGTTTCTGGGTGAG
CAAAAACAGGAAGGCAAAATGCCGCAAAAAAGGGAATAAGGGCGACACGGAAATGTTGAATACTCATACT
CTTCCTTTTTCAATATTATTGAAGCATTTATCAGGGTTATTGTCTCATGAGCGGATACATATTTGAATGT
ATTTAGAAAAATAAACAAAAGAGTTTGTAGAAACGCAAAAAGGCCATCCGTCAGGATGGCCTTCTGCTTA
ATTTGATGCCTGGCAGTTTATGGCGGGCGTCCTGCCCGCCACCCTCCGGGCCGTTGCTTCGCAACGTTCA
AATCCGCTCCCGGCGGATTTGTCCTACTCAGGAGAGCGTTCACCGACAAACAACAGATAAAACGAAAGGC
CCAGTCTTTCGACTGAGCCTTTCGTTTTATTTGATGCCTGGCAGTTCCCTACTCTCGCATGGGGAGACCC
CACACTACCATCGGCGCTACGGCGTTTCACTTCTGAGTTCGGCATGGGGTCAGGTGGGACCACCGCGCTA
CTGCCGCCAGGCAAATTCTGTTTTATCAGACCGCTTCTGCGTTCTGATTTAATCTGTATCAGGCTGAAAA
TCTTCTCTCATCCGCCAAAACAGCCAAGCTTCGAATTCCCATATGGTACCTTAGTTTCCCTTAACGAAAG
CGACTCCCTTGGCAATGTTCTTGTTAAGTTCTGGAACGGATGCGTCGATAAGCTTCTGCTCATAAGCAGA
AACCTTTCCAACTCCAAGAATCTTCTCAACTCCATTTGGTCCGAGCTCAACTGGGGTAGAGAAGTATTCG
ACTCCCTTGACGGCATCGGAAGCAACATATGCGCATTGGACGTTCTTTTCTCCCTTAATTCCACGAACAA
GAGCATTGGCGAAACGGGCTCCAGCAAGAGCCATTGAAAGAGTAGCGGATCCGGCTCCAGCCTTGGCGTT
GACGACTTCAGTTCCGGCGTCCTGGATTCTTGGGGTCAACTTGGAGATTTCTTCCTCCGAGAATTTGGTG
GATGGTTTGACTTGGGAGAGAAGTGGAATGATGGTGATTCCAGCATGTCCTCCGACAACTGGAACAACGG
TCTTGGAGGCGTCATGTCCCTTAAGCTCGGAAACGAATGCTTGAGATCTGACGACGTCGAGGGTTGTCAC
TCCGAAGACACGTTTTGGGTCATAGACACCAGCCTTCTTGAGAACTTCGGAAGCGATTGGGACAGTAGAA
TTGACTGGGTTGGTGATAATTGCGATGAGAGCCTTTGGTGAAGCTTTGGCGATAACGGCAGCTAAATCGC
GAACGATTCCTGCGTTGGTGTTGAAGAGATCGTCACGAGTCATTCCTGGTTTACGTGGAACTCCGGCTGG
AATAACGATAACATCAGCGTTCTCAACGGCGGCGTAAAGTTCCTTTGGGCCAGTGTGAGCGGTAACCTTG
GCATTAGAATCAATGTGCGAAAGATCGGCGGCAACTCCTGGAGTATTGACGACGTCGTAGAGGGCGAGGT
GAGCAACAAGTGGATCCTGCTTGAGAAGGAGACCCAATGGCTGTCCAATTCCTCCGGCAGCTCCAAGAAG
AGCGACCTTTGGAGCTTGGCTGCTGCAGATCTCGAGCTCGGATCCCCATCGATCCTTATCGTCATCGTCG
TACAGATCCCGACCCATTTGCTGTCCACCAGTCATGCTAGCCATACCATGATGATGATGATGATGAGAAC
CCCCCATGGTTAATTCCTCCTGTTAGCCCAAAAAACGGGTATGGAGAAACAGTAGAGAGTTGCGATAAAA
AGCGTCAGGTAGGATCCGCTAATCTTATGGATAAAAATGCTATGGCATAGCAAAGTGTGACGCCGTGCAA
ATAATCAATGTGGACTTTTCTGCCGTGATTATAGACACTTTTGTTACGCGTTTTTGTCATGGCTTTGGTC
CCGCTTTGTTACAGAATGCTTTTAATAAGCGGGGTTACCGGTTTGGTTAGCGAGAAGAGCCAGTAAAAGA
CGCAGTGACGGCAATGTCTGATGCAATATGGACAATTGGTTTCTTCTCTGAATGGCGGGAGTATGAAAAG
TATGGCTGAAGCGCAAAATGATCCCCTGCTGCCGGGATACTCGTTTAATGCCCATCTGGTGGCGGGTTTA
ACGCCGATTGAGGCCAACGGTTATCTCGATTTTTTTATCGACCGACCGCTGGGAATGAAAGGTTATATTC
TCAATCTCACCATTCGCGGTCAGGGGGTGGTGAAAAATCAGGGACGAGAATTTGTTTGCCGACCGGGTGA
TATTTTGCTGTTCCCGCCAGGAGAGATTCATCACTACGGTCGTCATCCGGAGGCTCGCGAATGGTATCAC
CAGTGGGTTTACTTTCGTCCGCGCGCCTACTGGCATGAATGGCTTAACTGGCCGTCAATATTTGCCAATA
CGGGGTTCTTTCGCCCGGATGAAGCGCACCAGCCGCATTTCAGCGACCTGTTTGGGCAAATCATTAACGC
CGGGCAAGGGGAAGGGCGCTATTCGGAGCTGCTGGCGATAAATCTGCTTGAGCAATTGTTACTGCGGCGC
ATGGAAGCGATTAACGAGTCGCTCCATCCACCGATGGATAATCGGGTACGCGAGGCTTGTCAGTACATCA
GCGATCACCTGGCAGACAGCAATTTTGATATCGCCAGCGTCGCACAGCATGTTTGCTTGTCGCCGTCGCG
TCTGTCACATCTTTTCCGCCAGCAGTTAGGGATTAGCGTCTTAAGCTGGCGCGAGGACCAACGTATCAGC
CAGGCGAAGCTG
Features (pLannotate 1.2.2; 14 found; start..end, strand, type, name):
    290..330     +  CDS            rop (fragment): Rop protein, which maintains plasmids at low copy number; rop
    432..572     +  misc_feature   bom: basis of mobility region from pBR322
    758..1346    -  rep_origin     ori: high-copy-number ColE1/pMB1/pBR322/pUC origin of replication
   1517..2377    -  CDS            AmpR: β-lactamase; bla; confers resistance to ampicillin, carbenicillin, and related antibiotics
   2378..2469    -  promoter       AmpR promoter: bla
   2488..2515    -  terminator     rrnB T2 terminator: transcription terminator T2 from the E. coli rrnB gene
   2607..2693    -  terminator     rrnB T1 terminator: Escherichia coli rrnB; transcription terminator T1 from the E. coli rrnB gene
   2695..2810    -  ncRNA          5S rRNA: Accession: RF00001 - 5S ribosomal RNA
   2927..3859    -  CDS            mdh: MDH_HAEIN - Experimental evidence at protein level: Swiss-Prot protein existence level 1. Catalyzes the reversible oxidation of malate to oxaloacetate. From Haemophilus influenzae (strain ATCC 51907 / DSM 11121 / KW20 / Rd).
   3905..3928    -  CDS            Xpress™ tag: Xpress™ epitope tag, including an enterokinase recognition and cleavage site
   3932..3964    -  CDS            T7 tag (gene 10 leader): leader peptide from bacteriophage T7 gene 10 promotes efficient translation in E. coli
   3965..3985    -  CDS            capTEV™ (fragment): composite tag for in vivo biotinylation, TEV protease cleavage, and 6xHis tagging
   4031..4315    -  promoter       araBAD promoter: araBAD; promoter of the L-arabinose operon of E. coli; the araC regulatory gene is transcribed in the opposite direction (Guzman et al., 1995)
   4342..168     +  CDS            araC (across the origin): L-arabinose regulatory protein; araC
