>Addgene plasmid #224146 | MDH2_EC | depositor full sequence | sequence record 445437 | MDH2_EC sequence 5058 bps
AAGAAACCAATTGTCCATATTGCATCAGACATTGCCGTCACTGCGTCTTTTACTGGCTCTTCTCGCTAAC
CAAACCGGTAACCCCGCTTATTAAAAGCATTCTGTAACAAAGCGGGACCAAAGCCATGACAAAAACGCGT
AACAAAAGTGTCTATAATCACGGCAGAAAAGTCCACATTGATTATTTGCACGGCGTCACACTTTGCTATG
CCATAGCATTTTTATCCATAAGATTAGCGGATCCTACCTGACGCTTTTTATCGCAACTCTCTACTGTTTC
TCCATACCCGTTTTTTTGGGCTAACAGGAGGAATTAACCATGGGGGGTTCTCATCATCATCATCATCATG
GTATGGCTAGCATGACTGGTGGACAGCAAATGGGTCGGGATCTGTACGACGATGACGATAAGGATCGATG
GGGATCCGAGCTCGAGATCTGCAGCAGCCAAGCTCCAAAGGTCGCTCTTCTTGGAGCTGCCGGAGGAATT
GGACAGCCATTGGGTCTCCTTCTCAAGCAGGATCCACTTGTTGCTCACCTCGCCCTCTACGACGTCGTCA
ATACTCCAGGAGTTGCCGCCGATCTTTCGCACATTGATTCTAATGCCAAGGTTACCGCTCACACTGGCCC
AAAGGAACTTTACGCCGCCGTTGAGAACGCTGATGTTATCGTTATTCCAGCCGGAGTTCCACGTAAACCA
GGAATGACTCGTGACGATCTCTTCAACACCAACGCAGGAATCGTTCGCGATTTAGCTGCCGTTATCGCCA
AAGCTTCACCAAAGGCTCTCATCGCAATTATCACCAACCCAGTCAATTCTACTGTCCCAATCGCTTCCGA
AGTTCTCAAGAAGGCTGGTGTCTATGACCCAAAACGTGTCTTCGGAGTGACAACCCTCGACGTCGTCAGA
TCTCAAGCATTCGTTTCCGAGCTTAAGGGACATGACGCCTCCAAGACCGTTGTTCCAGTTGTCGGAGGAC
ATGCTGGAATCACCATCATTCCACTTCTCTCCCAAGTCAAACCATCCACCAAATTCTCGGAGGAAGAAAT
CTCCAAGTTGACCCCAAGAATCCAGGACGCCGGAACTGAAGTCGTCAACGCCAAGGCTGGAGCCGGATCC
GCTACTCTTTCAATGGCTCTTGCTGGAGCCCGTTTCGCCAATGCTCTTGTTCGTGGAATTAAGGGAGAAA
AGAACGTCCAATGCGCATATGTTGCTTCCGATGCCGTCAAGGGAGTCGAATACTTCTCTACCCCAGTTGA
GCTCGGACCAAATGGAGTTGAGAAGATTCTTGGAGTTGGAAAGGTTTCTGCTTATGAGCAGAAGCTTATC
GACGCATCCGTTCCAGAACTTAACAAGAACATTGCCAAGGGAGTCGCTTTCGTTAAGGGAAACTAAAGCT
GGTACCATATGGGAATTCGAAGCTTGGCTGTTTTGGCGGATGAGAGAAGATTTTCAGCCTGATACAGATT
AAATCAGAACGCAGAAGCGGTCTGATAAAACAGAATTTGCCTGGCGGCAGTAGCGCGGTGGTCCCACCTG
ACCCCATGCCGAACTCAGAAGTGAAACGCCGTAGCGCCGATGGTAGTGTGGGGTCTCCCCATGCGAGAGT
AGGGAACTGCCAGGCATCAAATAAAACGAAAGGCTCAGTCGAAAGACTGGGCCTTTCGTTTTATCTGTTG
TTTGTCGGTGAACGCTCTCCTGAGTAGGACAAATCCGCCGGGAGCGGATTTGAACGTTGCGAAGCAACGG
CCCGGAGGGTGGCGGGCAGGACGCCCGCCATAAACTGCCAGGCATCAAATTAAGCAGAAGGCCATCCTGA
CGGATGGCCTTTTTGCGTTTCTACAAACTCTTTTTGTTTATTTTTCTAAATACATTCAAATATGTATCCG
CTCATGAGACAATAACCCTGATAAATGCTTCAATAATATTGAAAAAGGAAGAGTATGAGTATTCAACATT
TCCGTGTCGCCCTTATTCCCTTTTTTGCGGCATTTTGCCTTCCTGTTTTTGCTCACCCAGAAACGCTGGT
GAAAGTAAAAGATGCTGAAGATCAGTTGGGTGCACGAGTGGGTTACATCGAACTGGATCTCAACAGCGGT
AAGATCCTTGAGAGTTTTCGCCCCGAAGAACGTTTTCCAATGATGAGCACTTTTAAAGTTCTGCTATGTG
GCGCGGTATTATCCCGTGTTGACGCCGGGCAAGAGCAACTCGGTCGCCGCATACACTATTCTCAGAATGA
CTTGGTTGAGTACTCACCAGTCACAGAAAAGCATCTTACGGATGGCATGACAGTAAGAGAATTATGCAGT
GCTGCCATAACCATGAGTGATAACACTGCGGCCAACTTACTTCTGACAACGATCGGAGGACCGAAGGAGC
TAACCGCTTTTTTGCACAACATGGGGGATCATGTAACTCGCCTTGATCGTTGGGAACCGGAGCTGAATGA
AGCCATACCAAACGACGAGCGTGACACCACGATGCCTGTAGCAATGGCAACAACGTTGCGCAAACTATTA
ACTGGCGAACTACTTACTCTAGCTTCCCGGCAACAATTAATAGACTGGATGGAGGCGGATAAAGTTGCAG
GACCACTTCTGCGCTCGGCCCTTCCGGCTGGCTGGTTTATTGCTGATAAATCTGGAGCCGGTGAGCGTGG
GTCTCGCGGTATCATTGCAGCACTGGGGCCAGATGGTAAGCCCTCCCGTATCGTAGTTATCTACACGACG
GGGAGTCAGGCAACTATGGATGAACGAAATAGACAGATCGCTGAGATAGGTGCCTCACTGATTAAGCATT
GGTAACTGTCAGACCAAGTTTACTCATATATACTTTAGATTGATTTAAAACTTCATTTTTAATTTAAAAG
GATCTAGGTGAAGATCCTTTTTGATAATCTCATGACCAAAATCCCTTAACGTGAGTTTTCGTTCCACTGA
GCGTCAGACCCCGTAGAAAAGATCAAAGGATCTTCTTGAGATCCTTTTTTTCTGCGCGTAATCTGCTGCT
TGCAAACAAAAAAACCACCGCTACCAGCGGTGGTTTGTTTGCCGGATCAAGAGCTACCAACTCTTTTTCC
GAAGGTAACTGGCTTCAGCAGAGCGCAGATACCAAATACTGTCCTTCTAGTGTAGCCGTAGTTAGGCCAC
CACTTCAAGAACTCTGTAGCACCGCCTACATACCTCGCTCTGCTAATCCTGTTACCAGTGGCTGCTGCCA
GTGGCGATAAGTCGTGTCTTACCGGGTTGGACTCAAGACGATAGTTACCGGATAAGGCGCAGCGGTCGGG
CTGAACGGGGGGTTCGTGCACACAGCCCAGCTTGGAGCGAACGACCTACACCGAACTGAGATACCTACAG
CGTGAGCTATGAGAAAGCGCCACGCTTCCCGAAGGGAGAAAGGCGGACAGGTATCCGGTAAGCGGCAGGG
TCGGAACAGGAGAGCGCACGAGGGAGCTTCCAGGGGGAAACGCCTGGTATCTTTATAGTCCTGTCGGGTT
TCGCCACCTCTGACTTGAGCGTCGATTTTTGTGATGCTCGTCAGGGGGGCGGAGCCTATGGAAAAACGCC
AGCAACGCGGCCTTTTTACGGTTCCTGGCCTTTTGCTGGCCTTTTGCTCACATGTTCTTTCCTGCGTTAT
CCCCTGATTCTGTGGATAACCGTATTACCGCCTTTGAGTGAGCTGATACCGCTCGCCGCAGCCGAACGAC
CGAGCGCAGCGAGTCAGTGAGCGAGGAAGCGGAAGAGCGCCTGATGCGGTATTTTCTCCTTACGCATCTG
TGCGGTATTTCACACCGCATATGGTGCACTCTCAGTACAATCTGCTCTGATGCCGCATAGTTAAGCCAGT
ATACACTCCGCTATCGCTACGTGACTGGGTCATGGCTGCGCCCCGACACCCGCCAACACCCGCTGACGCG
CCCTGACGGGCTTGTCTGCTCCCGGCATCCGCTTACAGACAAGCTGTGACCGTCTCCGGGAGCTGCATGT
GTCAGAGGTTTTCACCGTCATCACCGAAACGCGCGAGGCAGCAGATCAATTCGCGCGCGAAGGCGAAGCG
GCATGCATAATGTGCCTGTCAAATGGACGAAGCAGGGATTCTGCAAACCCTATGCTACTCCGTCAAGCCG
TCAATTGTCTGATTCGTTACCAATTATGACAACTTGACGGCTACATCATTCACTTTTTCTTCACAACCGG
CACGGAACTCGCTCGGGCTGGCCCCGGTGCATTTTTTAAATACCCGCGAGAAATAGAGTTGATCGTCAAA
ACCAACATTGCGACCGACGGTGGCGATAGGCATCCGGGTGGTGCTCAAAAGCAGCTTCGCCTGGCTGATA
CGTTGGTCCTCGCGCCAGCTTAAGACGCTAATCCCTAACTGCTGGCGGAAAAGATGTGACAGACGCGACG
GCGACAAGCAAACATGCTGTGCGACGCTGGCGATATCAAAATTGCTGTCTGCCAGGTGATCGCTGATGTA
CTGACAAGCCTCGCGTACCCGATTATCCATCGGTGGATGGAGCGACTCGTTAATCGCTTCCATGCGCCGC
AGTAACAATTGCTCAAGCAGATTTATCGCCAGCAGCTCCGAATAGCGCCCTTCCCCTTGCCCGGCGTTAA
TGATTTGCCCAAACAGGTCGCTGAAATGCGGCTGGTGCGCTTCATCCGGGCGAAAGAACCCCGTATTGGC
AAATATTGACGGCCAGTTAAGCCATTCATGCCAGTAGGCGCGCGGACGAAAGTAAACCCACTGGTGATAC
CATTCGCGAGCCTCCGGATGACGACCGTAGTGATGAATCTCTCCTGGCGGGAACAGCAAAATATCACCCG
GTCGGCAAACAAATTCTCGTCCCTGATTTTTCACCACCCCCTGACCGCGAATGGTGAGATTGAGAATATA
ACCTTTCATTCCCAGCGGTCGGTCGATAAAAAAATCGAGATAACCGTTGGCCTCAATCGGCGTTAAACCC
GCCACCAGATGGGCATTAAACGAGTATCCCGGCAGCAGGGGATCATTTTGCGCTTCAGCCATACTTTTCA
TACTCCCGCCATTCAGAG
Features (pLannotate 1.2.2; 14 found; start..end, strand, type, name):
      1..285     +  promoter       araBAD promoter: araBAD; promoter of the L-arabinose operon of E. coli; the araC regulatory gene is transcribed in the opposite direction (Guzman et al., 1995)
    332..352     +  CDS            capTEV™ (fragment): composite tag for in vivo biotinylation, TEV protease cleavage, and 6xHis tagging
    353..385     +  CDS            T7 tag (gene 10 leader): leader peptide from bacteriophage T7 gene 10 promotes efficient translation in E. coli
    389..412     +  CDS            Xpress™ tag: Xpress™ epitope tag, including an enterokinase recognition and cleavage site
    458..1390    +  CDS            mdh: MDH_HAEIN - Experimental evidence at protein level: Swiss-Prot protein existence level 1. Catalyzes the reversible oxidation of malate to oxaloacetate. From Haemophilus influenzae (strain ATCC 51907 / DSM 11121 / KW20 / Rd).
   1509..1624    +  ncRNA          5S rRNA: Accession: RF00001 - 5S ribosomal RNA
   1628..1714    +  terminator     rrnB T1 terminator: Escherichia coli rrnB; transcription terminator T1 from the E. coli rrnB gene
   1806..1833    +  terminator     rrnB T2 terminator: transcription terminator T2 from the E. coli rrnB gene
   1853..1944    +  promoter       AmpR promoter: bla
   1945..2805    +  CDS            AmpR: β-lactamase; bla; confers resistance to ampicillin, carbenicillin, and related antibiotics
   2976..3564    +  rep_origin     ori: high-copy-number ColE1/pMB1/pBR322/pUC origin of replication
   3750..3890    -  misc_feature   bom: basis of mobility region from pBR322
   3992..4032    -  CDS            rop (fragment): Rop protein, which maintains plasmids at low copy number; rop
   4154..5032    -  CDS            araC: L-arabinose regulatory protein; araC
