[The description below was written by a language model from this plasmid's Addgene catalogue record and pLannotate feature annotations shown in this document.]
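Description:
MDH2_EC is a bacterial expression plasmid built on the Invitrogen pBAD/HisA backbone for producing the Caenorhabditis elegans malate dehydrogenase MDH-2 (gene mdh-2) in E. coli. It replicates from a pBR322/ColE1-type origin, with the bom mobility region and only a fragment of rop annotated. The catalogue lists it as low copy, and selection is by ampicillin through the β-lactamase gene and its own promoter. Two sequence records are annotated, a depositor sequence of about 5.06 kb and a sequencing-derived record of about 5.05 kb. They show the same fourteen features in the same relative arrangement, drawn in opposite orientations.

The expression cassette starts with the araBAD promoter, and the divergently transcribed araC regulator gene lies beside it. Downstream is the N-terminal leader of the pBAD/His series. It includes a polyhistidine stretch (matched by the annotation tool only as a fragment of a composite His-containing tag), the T7 gene 10 leader that aids translation, and the Xpress epitope with its enterokinase cleavage site for removing the tags. The roughly 930 bp malate dehydrogenase open reading frame follows. The tool labels it by similarity to a Haemophilus influenzae MDH, but the catalogue identifies it as the nematode protein. The rrnB 5S region and the T1 and T2 terminators end transcription.

The stated purpose describes IPTG induction, whereas the annotated promoter and araC are the L-arabinose-regulated system, and no lac elements appear in either table. The record does not resolve this discrepancy. The cloning sites are also not recorded. The plasmid is intended for producing His-tagged MDH-2, and the associated publication concerns the kinetics and thermostability of the C. elegans cytoplasmic and mitochondrial malate dehydrogenases.
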