Addgene plasmid #224146: MDH2_EC
Purpose: IPTG induces expression of C. elegans protein MDH-2 with a N-terminal His tag.
Depositing lab: Katherine Walstrom. Depositing organization: New College of Florida. Publication: Kinetic characterization and thermostability of C. elegans cytoplasmic and mitochondrial malate dehydrogenases. Thomas MJ, Cassidy ER, Robinson DS, Walstrom KM. Biochim Biophys Acta Proteins Proteom. 2022 Jan;1870(1):140722. doi: 10.1016/j.bbapap.2021.140722. Epub 2021 Oct 4. PubMed 34619358.
Backbone
  Vector backbone: pBAD/HisA
  Backbone manufacturer: Invitrogen
  Vector type: Bacterial Expression
Growth in bacteria
  Bacterial resistance: Ampicillin, 100 μg/mL
  Growth temperature: 37°C
  Growth strain: DH5alpha
  Copy number: Low Copy
Gene/Insert
  Gene/Insert name: MDH-2
  Species: C. elegans (nematode)
  Entrez Gene: mdh-2 (a.k.a. CELE_F20H11.3)
  Tag / fusion protein: His tag, Xpress tag, enterokinase cleaveage site (N terminal on insert)
  Cloning method: Restriction Enzyme; 5′ cloning site unknown (unknown if destroyed); 3′ cloning site unknown (unknown if destroyed)
  Sequencing primers: 5′ T7
Terms and licenses: Academic/Nonprofit Terms; Industry Terms: Not Available to Industry
How to cite: MDH2_EC was a gift from Katherine Walstrom (Addgene plasmid # 224146 ; http://n2t.net/addgene:224146 ; RRID:Addgene_224146)
